>Addgene plasmid #50671 | p2NN | depositor full sequence | sequence record 75832 | p2NN sequence 3058 bps
CTAAATTGTAAGCGTTAATATTTTGTTAAAATTCGCGTTAAATTTTTGTTAAATCAGCTCATTTTTTAAC
CAATAGGCCGAAATCGGCAAAATCCCTTATAAATCAAAAGAATAGACCGAGATAGGGT
[37 nt withheld, positions 129-165]
AAAGAACGTGGACTCCAACGTCAAAGG
[49 nt withheld, positions 193-241]
T
[91 nt withheld, positions 243-333]
G
[124 nt withheld, positions 335-458]
CCCATTCGCCATTCAGGCTGCGCAACTGTTGGGAAGGGCGATCGGTGCGGGCCTCTTCGCTATTACGCCA
GCTGGCGAAAGGGGGATGTGCTGCAAGGCGATTAAGTTGGGTAACGCCAGGGTTTTCCCAGTCACGACGT
TGTAAAACGACGGCCAGTGAGCGCGCGTAATACGACTCACTATAGGGCGAATTGGGTACCGGGCCCCCCC
TCGAGGTCGACGGTATCGATAAGCTTGGGTCTCGGACCCCAGAACAAGTTGTCGCGATTGCAAGCAACAA
CGGAGGCAAACAAGCCTTAGAAACAGTCCAGAGATTGTTGCCGGTGCTGTGCCAAGCCCACGGCCTGACG
GAGACCGGGATCCACTAGTTCTAGAGCGGCCGCCACCGCGGTGGAGCTCCAGCTTTTGTTCCCTTTAGTG
AGGGTTAATTGCGCGCTTGGCGTAATCATGGTCATAGCTGTTTCCTGTGTGAAATTGTTATCCGCTCACA
ATTCCACACAACATACGAGCCGGAAGCATAAAGTGTAAAGCCTGGGGTGCCTAATGAGTGAGCTAACTCA
CATTAATTGCGTTGCGCTCACTGCCCGCTTTCCAGTCGGGAAACCTGTCGTGCCAGCTGCATTAATGAAT
CGGCCAACGCGCGGGGAGAGGCGGTTTGCGTATTGGGCGCTCTTCCGCTTCCTCGCTCACTGACTCGCTG
CGCTCGGTCGTTCGGCTGCGGCGAGCGGTATCAGCTCACTCAAAGGCGGTAATACGGTTATCCACAGAAT
CAGGGGATAACGCAGGAAAGAACATGTGAGCAAAAGGCCAGCAAAAGGCCAGGAACCGTAAAAAGGCCGC
GTTGCTGGCGTTTTTCCATAGGCTCCGCCCCCCTGACGAGCATCACAAAAATCGACGCTCAAGTCAGAGG
TGGCGAAACCCGACAGGACTATAAAGATACCAGGCGTTTCCCCCTGGAAGCTCCCTCGTGCGCTCTCCTG
TTCCGACCCTGCCGCTTACCGGATACCTGTCCGCCTTTCTCCCTTCGGGAAGCGTGGCGCTTTCTCATAG
CTCACGCTGTAGGTATCTCAGTTCGGTGTAGGTCGTTCGCTCCAAGCTGGGCTGTGTGCACGAACCCCCC
GTTCAGCCCGACCGCTGCGCCTTATCCGGTAACTATCGTCTTGAGTCCAACCCGGTAAGACACGACTTAT
CGCCACTGGCAGCAGCCACTGGTAACAGGATTAGCAGAGCGAGGTATGTAGGCGGTGCTACAGAGTTCTT
GAAGTGGTGGCCTAACTACGGCTACACTAGAAGGACAGTATTTGGTATCTGCGCTCTGCTGAAGCCAGTT
ACCTTCGGAAAAAGAGTTGGTAGCTCTTGATCCGGCAAACAAACCACCGCTGGTAGCGGTGGTTTTTTTG
TTTGCAAGCAGCAGATTACGCGCAGAAAAAAAGGATCTCAAGAAGATCCTTTGATCTTTTCTACGGGGTC
TGACGCTCAGTGGAACGAAAACTCACGTTAAGGGATTTTGGTCATGAGATTATCAAAAAGGATCTTCACC
TAGATCCTTTTAAATTAAAAATGAAGTTTTAAATCAATCTAAAGTATATATGAGTAAACTTGGTCTGACA
GTTACCAATGCTTAATCAGTGAGGCACCTATCTCAGCGATCTGTCTATTTCGTTCATCCATAGTTGCCTG
ACTCCCCGTCGTGTAGATAACTACGATACGGGAGGGCTTACCATCTGGCCCCAGTGCTGCAATGATACCG
CGGCTGCCACGCTCACCGGCTCCAGATTTATCAGCAATAAACCAGCCAGCCGGAAGGGCCGAGCGCAGAA
GTGGTCCTGCAACTTTATCCGCCTCCATCCAGTCTATTAATTGTTGCCGGGAAGCTAGAGTAAGTAGTTC
GCCAGTTAATAGTTTGCGCAACGTTGTTGCCATTGCTACAGGCATCGTGGTGTCACGCTCGTCGTTTGGT
ATGGCTTCATTCAGCTCCGGTTCCCAACGATCAAGGCGAGTTACATGATCCCCCATGTTGTGCAAAAAAG
CGGTTAGCTCCTTCGGTCCTCCGATCGTTGTCAGAAGTAAGTTGGCCGCAGTGTTATCACTCATGGTTAT
GGCAGCACTGCATAATTCTCTTACTGTCATGCCATCCGTAAGATGCTTTTCTGTGACTGGTGAGTACTCA
ACCAAGTCATTCTGAGAATAGTGTATGCGGCGACCGAGTTGCTCTTGCCCGGCGTCAATACGGGATAATA
CCGCGCCACATAGCAGAACTTTAAAAGTGCTCATCATTGGAAAACGTTCTTCGGGGCGAAAACTCTCAAG
GATCTTACCGCTGTTGAGATCCAGTTCGATGTAACCCACTCGTGCACCCAACTGATCTTCAGCATCTTTT
ACTTTCACCAGCGTTTCTGGGTGAGCAAAAACAGGAAGGCAAAATGCCGCAAAAAAGGGAATAAGGGCGA
CACGGAAATGTTGAATACTCATACTCTTCCTTTTTCAATATTATTGAAGCATTTATCAGGGTTATTGTCT
CATGAGCGGATACATATTTGAATGTATTTAGAAAAATAAACAAATAGGGGTTCCGCGCACATTTCCCCGA
AAAGTGCCAC
Features (pLannotate 1.2.2; 13 found; start..end, strand, type, name):
     30..458     -  rep_origin     f1 ori (sequence partly withheld): f1 bacteriophage origin of replication; arrow indicates direction of (+) strand synthesis
    463..618     -  CDS            lacZα (fragment): LacZα fragment of β-galactosidase; lacZ fragment
    626..644     +  promoter       T7 promoter: promoter for bacteriophage T7 RNA polymerase
    653..695     -  misc_feature   MCS (fragment): pBluescript multiple cloning site
    815..857     -  misc_feature   MCS (fragment): pBluescript multiple cloning site
    870..888     -  promoter       T3 promoter: promoter for bacteriophage T3 RNA polymerase
    933..949     -  protein_bind   lac operator: The lac repressor binds to the lac operator to inhibit transcription in E. coli. This inhibition can be relieved by adding lactose or isopropyl-β-D-thiogalactopyranoside (IPTG). lac repressor encoded by lacI
    957..987     -  promoter       lac promoter: promoter for the E. coli lac operon
   1002..1023    -  protein_bind   CAP binding site: CAP binding activates transcription in the presence of cAMP. E. coli catabolite activator protein
   1036..1128    -  CDS            lacI (fragment): lac repressor; lacI; The lac repressor binds to the lac operator to inhibit transcription in E. coli. This inhibition can be relieved by adding lactose or isopropyl-β-D-thiogalactopyranoside (IPTG).
   1311..1899    -  rep_origin     ori: high-copy-number ColE1/pMB1/pBR322/pUC origin of replication
   2070..2930    -  CDS            AmpR: β-lactamase; bla; confers resistance to ampicillin, carbenicillin, and related antibiotics
   2931..3035    -  promoter       AmpR promoter: bla
