[The description below was written by a language model from this plasmid's Addgene catalogue record and pLannotate feature annotations shown in this document.]
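Description:
p2NN is a small (3,058 bp) TALE repeat module plasmid built on a pBluescript-type (pBSK) cloning backbone. It serves as a building block for assembling custom TALENs rather than as an expression vector in its own right. It is maintained in E. coli at high copy through a ColE1/pUC-type origin and selected with ampicillin via the β-lactamase gene and its native promoter. An f1 phage origin is also present. The remaining annotated features are ordinary pBluescript scaffolding: the lac promoter, operator and CAP site, a lacZα fragment, a short lacI remnant, and flanking T7 and T3 promoters.

The insert, "repeat 2NN", is a single TALE DNA-binding repeat of Xanthomonas oryzae origin that carries NN as its repeat-variable diresidue, an RVD generally used to target guanine. The "2" marks it as the second-position module in the assembly scheme. The automated annotation does not label the repeat itself. However, the multiple cloning site is split into two fragments separated by a short unannotated gap between the T7 and T3 promoters, which is presumably where the module sits.

The backbone's BsaI site was disrupted. This fits the use of BsaI for Golden Gate-style excision and ordered ligation of modules, although the record lists the cloning method as unknown. The associated publication concerns TALE modules with a repeating pattern of non-RVD amino-acid variations that enhance TALEN activity, so p2NN is most likely one member of a position- and RVD-indexed library. In such a library, repeats are combined into arrays and then moved into a TALEN scaffold vector.
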