Addgene plasmid #50671: p2NN
Purpose: Contains second TALE repeat harboring NN as RVD
Depositing lab: Takashi Yamamoto. Depositing organization: Hiroshima University. Publication: Repeating pattern of non-RVD variations in DNA-binding modules enhances TALEN activity. Sakuma T, Ochiai H, Kaneko T, Mashimo T, Tokumasu D, Sakane Y, Suzuki K, Miyamoto T, Sakamoto N, Matsuura S, Yamamoto T. Sci Rep. 2013 Nov 29;3:3379. doi: 10.1038/srep03379. PubMed 24287550.
Backbone
  Vector backbone: pBSK
  Modifications to backbone: BsaI site was disrupted
  Vector type: TALEN
Growth in bacteria
  Bacterial resistance: Ampicillin, 100 μg/mL
  Growth temperature: 37°C
  Growth strain: XL1 Blue
  Copy number: High Copy
Gene/Insert
  Gene/Insert name: repeat 2NN
  Species: Xanthamonas oryzae
  Cloning method: Unknown
  Sequencing primers: 5′ TAATACGACTCACTATAGGG
Terms and licenses: Academic/Nonprofit Terms; Industry Terms: Not Available to Industry
How to cite: p2NN was a gift from Takashi Yamamoto (Addgene plasmid # 50671 ; http://n2t.net/addgene:50671 ; RRID:Addgene_50671)
