>Addgene plasmid #50671 | p2NN | addgene partial sequence | sequence record 79197 | M13pUC-fwd 5'-CCCAGTCACGACGTTGTAAAACG-3'
AGGTCGACGGTATCGATAAGCTTGGGTCTCGGACCCCAGAACAAGTTGTCGCGATTGCAAGCAACAACGG
AGGCAAACAAGCCTTAGAAACAGTCCAGAGATTGTTGCCGGTGCTGTGCCAAGCCCACGGCCTGACGGAG
ACCGGGATCCACTAGTTCTAGAGCGGCCGCCACCGCGGTGGAGCTCCAGCTTTTGTTCCCTTTAGTGAGG
GTTAATTGCGCGCTTGGCGTAATCATGGTCATAGCTGTTTCCTGTGTGAAATTGTTATCCGCTCACAATT
CCACACAACATACGAGCCGGAAGCATAAAGTGTAAAGCCTGGGGTGCCTAATGAGTGAGCTAACTCACAT
TAATTGCGTTGCGCTCACTGCCCGCTTTCCAGTCGGGAAACCTGTCGTGCCAGCTGCATTAATGAATCGG
CCAACGCGCGGGGAGAGGCGGTTTGCGTATTGGGCGCTCTTCCGCTTCCTCGCTCACTGACTCGCTGCGC
TCGGTCGTTCGGCTGCGGCGAGCGGTATCAGCTCACTCAAAGGCGGTAATACGGTTATCCACAGAATCAG
GGGATAACGCAGGAAAGAACATGTGAGCAAAAGGCCAGCAAAAGGCCAGGAACCGTAAAAAGGCCGCGTT
GCTGGCGTTTTTCCATAGGCTCCGCCCCCCTGACGAGCATCACAAAAATCGACGCTCAAGTCAGAGGTGG
CGAAACCCGACAGGACTATAAAGATACCAGGCGTTTCCCCCTGGAAGCTCCCTCGTGCGCTCTCCTGTTC
CGACCCTGCCGCTTACCGGATACCTGTCCGCCTTTCTCCCTTCGGGAAGCGTGGCGCTTTCTCATAGCTC
ACGCTGTA
